>Addgene plasmid #197727 | pMC-6-Integrase4-9 | addgene full sequence | sequence record 391077 | Addgene NGS Result
GTCAGTGAGCGAGGAAGCGGAAGAGCGCCCAATACGCAAACCGCCTCTCCCCGCGCGTTGGCCGATTCAT
TAATCACTCTGTGGTCTCAAATGGCCCCTAAGAAGAAGAGGAAAGTTATGATCACAACCCGTAAGGTAGC
CATCTACGTTCGTGTGTCAACCACTAATCAGGCCGAGGAGGGGTACAGCATACAAGGGCAAATAGATTCC
CTGATAAAATATTGTGAAGCAATGGGCTGGATTATCTATGAAGAATACACAGACGCAGGGTTCAGTGGTG
GAAAAATTGACAGACCTGCTATGAGCAAACTGATTACCGACGCCAAGCACAAGAGATTTGATACAATTCT
CGTGTACAAATTGGACAGGCTATCCAGGTCAGTGAGAGATACACTCTATCTCGTCAAAGATGTTTTTAAC
CAGAATAATATCCACTTCGTGTCTTTACAGGAAAATATCGACACCTCTAGTGCAATGGGGAATCTCTTCT
TAACACTTCTATCAGCAATTGCCGAATTTGAGCGTGAGCAGATAACCGAGAGAATGACTATGGGGAAAAT
TGGTCGTGCCAAGAGCGGCAAAACAATGGCCTGGACTTACACTCCCTTTGGATATGACTACAACAAAGAA
AAAGGGGAATTAATACTGGACCCAGCCAAAGCTCCTATAGTCAAAATGATATACACTGATTACCTGAAGG
GAATGTCTATACAGAAAATCGTGGATAAATTAAATAAAATGGATTACAACGGCAAAGACTGCACCTGGTT
TCCACACGGAGTGAAACATCTTTTGGATAACCCAGTCTACTACGGGATGACTCGATACAATAATAAATTG
TTTCCAGGAAACCACCAGCCTATAATTACAAAGGAATTGTTCGATAAAACCCAAAGAGAGAGGCAAAGGA
GAAGATTGGGGATAGAAGAAAACCACTATACAATACCCTTTCAGGCAAAATATATGCTTAGTAAGTTCTT
GCGTTGCCGTCAGTGTGGTTCCCGAATGGGACTGGAATTGGGAAGGCCCAGGAAGAAGGAAGGGAAAAGG
TCTAAAAAGTACTATTGTCTGAACTCAAGACCCAAACGAACAGCTAGTTGCGACACCCCACTATATGACG
CTGAAACCTTGGAGGACTACGTTCTCCATGAAATCGCAAAGATACAAAAGGATCCTAGTATTGCAAGCAG
GCAAAAGCATATCGAGGACCACGAGCTGAAGTATAAACGTGAGAGAATTGAAGCCAATATAAACAAGACC
GTCAACCAACTTTCTAAGCTCAACAACTTATACCTTAACGATCTCATCACACTGGAGGACCTAAAAACAC
AGACCAATACTCTTATTGCTAAAAAGAGGCTTTTAGAGAATGAGTTAGATAAAACTTGTGACAATGACGA
TGAGCTGGATCGTCAGGAAACAATTGCAGATTTCTTAGCCCTCCCAGATGTATGGACCATGGACTACGAA
GGACAGAAGTATGCTGTAGAGCTGCTCGTCCAAAGAGTTAAGGTAGATCGTGACAATATAGATATCCACT
GGACCTTCTAGCTTTGAGACCACGAAGTGGCTCTTCAGTGGACGAAAGGGCCTCGTGATACGCCTATTTT
TATAGGTTAATGTCATGATAATAATGGTTTCTTAGACGTCAGGTGGCACTTTTCGGGGAAATGTGCGCGG
AACCCCTATTTGTTTATTTTTCTAAATACATTCAAATATGTATCCGCTCATGAGACAATAACCCTGATAA
ATGCTTCAATAATATTGAAAAAGGAAGAGTATGCGCTCACGCAACTGGTCCAGAACCTTGACCGAACGCA
GCGGTGGTAACGGCGCAGTGGCGGTTTTCATGGCTTGTTATGACTGTTTTTTTTTGGGGTACAGTCTATG
CCTCGGGCATCCAAGCAGCAAGCGCGTTACGCCGTGGGTCGATGTTTGATGTTATGGAGCAGCAACGATG
TTACGCAGCAGGGCAGTCGCCCTAAAACAAAGTTAAACATCATGAGGGAAGCGGTGATCGCCGAAGTATC
GACTCAACTATCAGAGGTAGTTGGCGTCATCGAGCGCCATCTCGAACCGACGTTGCTGGCCGTACATTTG
TACGGCTCCGCAGTGGATGGCGGCCTGAAGCCACACAGCGATATTGATTTGCTGGTTACGGTGACCGTAA
GGCTTGATGAAACAACGCGGCGAGCTTTGATCAACGACCTTTTGGAAACTTCGGCTTCCCCTGGAGAGAG
CGAGATTCTCCGCGCTGTAGAAGTCACCATTGTTGTGCACGACGACATCATTCCGTGGCGTTATCCAGCT
AAGCGCGAACTGCAATTTGGAGAATGGCAGCGCAATGACATTCTTGCAGGTATCTTCGAGCCAGCCACGA
TCGACATTGATCTGGCTATCTTGCTGACAAAAGCAAGAGAACATAGCGTTGCCTTGGTAGGTCCAGCGGC
GGAGGAACTCTTTGATCCGGTTCCTGAACAGGATCTATTTGAGGCGCTAAATGAAACCTTAACGCTATGG
AACTCGCCGCCCGACTGGGCTGGCGATGAGCGAAATGTAGTGCTTACGTTGTCCCGCATTTGGTACAGCG
CAGTAACCGGCAAAATCGCGCCGAAGGATGTCGCTGCCGACTGGGCAATGGAGCGCCTGCCGGCCCAGTA
TCAGCCCGTCATACTTGAAGCTAGACAGGCTTATCTTGGACAAGAAGAAGATCGCTTGGCCTCGCGCGCA
GATCAGTTGGAAGAATTTGTCCATTACGTAAAAGGCGAGATCACCAAGGTAGTCGGCAAATAACTGTCAG
ACCAAGTTTACTCATATATACTTTAGATTGATTTAAAACTTCATTTTTAATTTAAAAGGATCTAGGTGAA
GATCCTTTTTGATAATCTCATGACCAAAATCCCTTAACGTGAGTTTTCGTTCCACTGAGCGTCAGACCCC
GTAGAAAAGATCAAAGGATCTTCTTGAGATCCTTTTTTTCTGCGCGTAATCTGCTGCTTGCAAACAAAAA
AACCACCGCTACCAGCGGTGGTTTGTTTGCCGGATCAAGAGCTACCAACTCTTTTTCCGAAGGTAACTGG
CTTCAGCAGAGCGCAGATACCAAATACTGTTCTTCTAGTGTAGCCGTAGTTAGGCCACCACTTCAAGAAC
TCTGTAGCACCGCCTACATACCTCGCTCTGCTAATCCTGTTACCAGTGGCTGCTGCCAGTGGCGATAAGT
CGTGTCTTACCGGGTTGGACTCAAGACGATAGTTACCGGATAAGGCGCAGCGGTCGGGCTGAACGGGGGG
TTCGTGCACACAGCCCAGCTTGGAGCGAACGACCTACACCGAACTGAGATACCTACAGCGTGAGCTATGA
GAAAGCGCCACGCTTCCCGAAGGGAGAAAGGCGGACAGGTATCCGGTAAGCGGCAGGGTCGGAACAGGAG
AGCGCACGAGGGAGCTTCCAGGGGGAAACGCCTGGTATCTTTATAGTCCTGTCGGGTTTCGCCACCTCTG
ACTTGAGCGTCGATTTTTGTGATGCTCGTCAGGGGGGCGGAGCCTATGGAAAAACGCCAGCAACGCGGCC
TTTTTACGGTTCCTGGCCTTTTGCTGGCCTTTTGCTCACATGTTCTTTCCTGCGTTATCCCCTGATTCTG
TGGATAACCGTATTACCGCCTTTGAGTGAGCTGATACCGCTCGCCGCAGCCGAACGACCGAGCGCAGCGA
Features (pLannotate 1.2.2; 8 found; start..end, strand, type, name):
      1..23      +  rep_origin     RSF ori (fragment): Plasmids containing the RSF 1030 origin of replication can be propagated in E. coli cells that contain additional plasmids with compatible origins.
     25..74      +  CDS            lacI (fragment): lac repressor; lacI; The lac repressor binds to the lac operator to inhibit transcription in E. coli. This inhibition can be relieved by adding lactose or isopropyl-β-D-thiogalactopyranoside (IPTG).
    124..303     +  CDS            YIM3_BPPH1 (fragment): Protein inferred from homology: Swiss-Prot protein existence level 3. From Bacillus phage phi105 (Bacteriophage phi-105).
   1676..1780    +  promoter       AmpR promoter: bla
   1771..1851    -  CDS            int (fragment): INT2_ECOLX - Protein inferred from homology: Swiss-Prot protein existence level 3. Putative integrase believed to be involved in the insertion of antibiotic resistance genes into plasmids and transposons. From Escherichia coli.
   1939..1995    +  CDS            GmR (fragment): gentamycin acetyltransferase; aacC1; confers resistance to gentamycin
   2002..2790    +  CDS            aadA: S3AD_ECOLX - Experimental evidence at protein level: Swiss-Prot protein existence level 1. Mediates bacterial resistance to the antibiotics streptomycin and spectinomycin. From Escherichia coli.
   2964..3552    +  rep_origin     ori: high-copy-number ColE1/pMB1/pBR322/pUC origin of replication
