[The description below was written by a language model from this plasmid's Addgene catalogue record and pLannotate feature annotations shown in this document.]
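Description:
pMC-6-Integrase4-9 is a Level 0 Phytobrick (MoClo) part plasmid from a modular vector toolkit and parts library for plant genome engineering. It is built on the self-made pMC-6-ccdB-9 backbone. That name suggests a ccdB counter-selection cassette was replaced by the part, although the record does not describe the cloning sites or the assembly overhangs. The sequenced plasmid is 3,710 nt. It is maintained in E. coli at high copy through a ColE1/pUC-type origin and selected with spectinomycin through an aadA aminoglycoside adenylyltransferase gene, which lies downstream of an annotated AmpR (bla) promoter. Several short annotations around the marker and at the start of the record (fragments of an RSF origin, lacI, a class 2 integron integrase and a gentamicin acetyltransferase) look like partial remnants or incidental similarity matches rather than functional elements.

The payload is Integrase4, a 1,461 bp coding sequence of Streptococcus equi origin that has been codon-optimised for tomato. The automated feature table does not annotate this insert as such. It reports only a short homology hit to a Bacillus phage phi105 protein within the region where the insert presumably sits, which fits a phage-type integrase. No plant promoter, terminator, tag or reporter is annotated, as expected for a basic part that carries only a coding sequence. Although it is catalogued as a plant expression vector, the plasmid appears to serve as a donor module to be combined with regulatory parts in higher-level assemblies. The resulting constructs would express the integrase in plants, presumably for site-specific recombination or DNA integration, though the record does not state a specific application.
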