Addgene plasmid #197727: pMC-6-Integrase4-9
Purpose: Phytobrick (MoClo) Level 0 Part
Depositing lab: Daniel Voytas. Depositing organization: University of Minnesota. Publication: An extensible vector toolkit and parts library for advanced engineering of plant genomes. Chamness JC, Kumar J, Cruz AJ, Rhuby E, Holum MJ, Cody JP, Tibebu R, Gamo ME, Starker CG, Zhang F, Voytas DF. Plant Genome. 2023 Mar 9:e20312. doi: 10.1002/tpg2.20312. PubMed 36896468.
Backbone
  Vector backbone: pMC-6-ccdB-9
  Backbone manufacturer: Self-made
  Vector type: Plant Expression
Growth in bacteria
  Bacterial resistance: Spectinomycin, 50 μg/mL
  Growth temperature: 37°C
  Growth strain: DH5alpha
  Copy number: High Copy
Gene/Insert
  Gene/Insert name: Integrase4 (tomato optimized)
  Species: Streptococcus equi
  Insert size (bp): 1461
  Cloning method: Restriction Enzyme; 5′ cloning site Unknown (unknown if destroyed)
Terms and licenses: Academic/Nonprofit Terms; Industry Terms: Not Available to Industry
Depositor comments: Please visit https://doi.org/10.1101/2022.10.15.511792 for bioRxiv preprint.
How to cite: pMC-6-Integrase4-9 was a gift from Daniel Voytas (Addgene plasmid # 197727 ; http://n2t.net/addgene:197727 ; RRID:Addgene_197727)
